Addgene plasmid #73077: pcDNA3.1_hE2F7mg_115mut
Purpose: human E2F7 minigene (exons 11,12,13/introns cassette) with inserted SNORD115 binding site
Depositing lab: Stefan Stamm. Depositing organization: University of Kentucky. Publication: Dual function of C/D box small nucleolar RNAs in rRNA modification and alternative pre-mRNA splicing. Falaleeva M, Pages A, Matuszek Z, Hidmi S, Agranat-Tamir L, Korotkov K, Nevo Y, Eyras E, Sperling R, Stamm S. Proc Natl Acad Sci U S A. 2016 Mar 22;113(12):E1625-34. doi: 10.1073/pnas.1519292113. Epub 2016 Mar 8. PubMed 26957605.
Backbone
  Vector backbone: pcDNA3.1V5hisTOPO
  Total vector size (bp): 9701
  Vector type: Mammalian Expression
  Selectable markers: Neomycin (select with G418)
Growth in bacteria
  Bacterial resistance: Ampicillin, 100 μg/mL
  Growth temperature: 37°C
  Growth strain: DH5alpha
  Copy number: Unknown
Gene/Insert
  Gene/Insert name: E2F7
  Species: H. sapiens (human)
  Insert size (bp): 4178
  Mutation: partial gene, exons 11,12,13 spaced by introns, mutation in exon 12, SNORD115 binding site inserted
  Entrez Gene: E2F7
  Cloning method: TOPO Cloning
  Sequencing primers: 5′ AAACCCTCAGATTCCACAG; 3′ ACATCCGGGACTCTCAG
Terms and licenses: Academic/Nonprofit Terms; Industry Terms: Not Available to Industry
How to cite: pcDNA3.1_hE2F7mg_115mut was a gift from Stefan Stamm (Addgene plasmid # 73077 ; http://n2t.net/addgene:73077 ; RRID:Addgene_73077)
