[The description below was written by a language model from this plasmid's Addgene catalogue record and pLannotate feature annotations shown in this document.]
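Description:
pcDNA3.1_hE2F7mg_115mut is a mammalian expression plasmid of about 9.7 kb, built by TOPO cloning into the pcDNA3.1 V5-His TOPO backbone. It serves as a splicing reporter minigene for human E2F7. It is propagated in E. coli through a high-copy ColE1/pUC-type origin with ampicillin selection (AmpR under its own bla promoter), and it also carries an f1 origin. For mammalian cells, an SV40 early promoter drives a neomycin resistance gene followed by an SV40 poly(A) signal, allowing G418 selection.

The payload is a roughly 4.2 kb genomic segment of E2F7 comprising exons 11, 12 and 13 together with the intervening introns. It sits downstream of the CMV immediate-early enhancer/promoter (with a T7 promoter just upstream of the insert) and is followed by the bGH polyadenylation signal. The feature table shows three separate E2F7 coding fragments that fit this three-exon layout. Short matches to unrelated human proteins fall between the first two fragments; they probably reflect chance or repeat-derived similarity within intronic sequence rather than deliberate inserts. The small HIV-1 LTR, ble and lacI fragment calls likewise look like annotation artefacts of backbone sequence. A vector-derived V5 tag lies downstream of the last exon, although the record does not say whether it is in frame with the spliced product.

According to the record, exon 12 has been mutated to insert a binding site for the C/D box small nucleolar RNA SNORD115. Transcription from the CMV promoter yields a pre-mRNA that the host cell splices, so inclusion or skipping of exon 12 can be measured. The construct therefore suits testing whether an introduced SNORD115 complementarity site changes alternative splicing, in keeping with the associated work on snoRNA roles in pre-mRNA splicing.
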