Features (pLannotate 1.2.2; 25 found; start..end, strand, type, name):
     36..80      -  misc_feature   bom (fragment): basis of mobility region from pBR322
    235..614     +  enhancer       CMV enhancer: human cytomegalovirus immediate early enhancer
    615..818     +  promoter       CMV promoter: human cytomegalovirus (CMV) immediate early promoter
    814..847     +  LTR            5' LTR (truncated) (fragment): truncated 5' long terminal repeat (LTR) from HIV-1
    863..881     +  promoter       T7 promoter: promoter for bacteriophage T7 RNA polymerase
    879..1238    +  CDS            E2F7 (fragment): E2F7_HUMAN - Experimental evidence at protein level: Swiss-Prot protein existence level 1. Atypical E2F transcription factor that participates in various processes such as angiogenesis, polyploidization of specialized cells and DNA damage response. Mainly acts as a transcription repressor that binds DNA independently of DP proteins and specifically recognizes the E2 recognition site 5'-TTTC[CG]CGC-3'. Directly represses transcription of classical E2F transcription factors such as E2F1. Acts as a regulator of S-phase by recognizing and binding the E2-related site 5'-TTCCCGCC-3' and mediating re
   2490..2579    -  CDS            C14orf178 (fragment): CN178_HUMAN - Experimental evidence at transcript level: Swiss-Prot protein existence level 2. From Homo sapiens (Human).
   2579..2764    -  CDS            C9orf85 (fragment): CI085_HUMAN - Experimental evidence at protein level: Swiss-Prot protein existence level 1. From Homo sapiens (Human).
   3076..3510    +  CDS            E2F7 (fragment): E2F7_HUMAN - Experimental evidence at protein level: Swiss-Prot protein existence level 1. Atypical E2F transcription factor that participates in various processes such as angiogenesis, polyploidization of specialized cells and DNA damage response. Mainly acts as a transcription repressor that binds DNA independently of DP proteins and specifically recognizes the E2 recognition site 5'-TTTC[CG]CGC-3'. Directly represses transcription of classical E2F transcription factors such as E2F1. Acts as a regulator of S-phase by recognizing and binding the E2-related site 5'-TTCCCGCC-3' and mediating re
   4911..5081    +  CDS            E2F7 (fragment): E2F7_HUMAN - Experimental evidence at protein level: Swiss-Prot protein existence level 1. Atypical E2F transcription factor that participates in various processes such as angiogenesis, polyploidization of specialized cells and DNA damage response. Mainly acts as a transcription repressor that binds DNA independently of DP proteins and specifically recognizes the E2 recognition site 5'-TTTC[CG]CGC-3'. Directly represses transcription of classical E2F transcription factors such as E2F1. Acts as a regulator of S-phase by recognizing and binding the E2-related site 5'-TTCCCGCC-3' and mediating re
   5205..5246    +  CDS            V5 tag: epitope tag from simian virus 5
   5302..5526    +  polyA_signal   bGH poly(A) signal: bovine growth hormone polyadenylation signal
   5530..5551    +  promoter       SV40 promoter (fragment): SV40 enhancer and early promoter
   5572..6000    +  rep_origin     f1 ori (sequence partly withheld): f1 bacteriophage origin of replication; arrow indicates direction of (+) strand synthesis
   6014..6344    +  promoter       SV40 promoter: SV40 enhancer and early promoter
   6411..7202    +  CDS            neo: KKA2_KLEPN - Also known as kan, nptII. Experimental evidence at protein level: Swiss-Prot protein existence level 1. Resistance to kanamycin, neomycin, paromomycin, ribostamycin, butirosin and gentamicin B. From Klebsiella pneumoniae.
   7228..7386    +  CDS            ble (fragment): BLE_KLEPN - Experimental evidence at protein level: Swiss-Prot protein existence level 1. Binding protein with a strong affinity to the bleomycin family of antibiotics. Binds to CL990; an antimitotic-antibiotic compound. From Klebsiella pneumoniae.
   7381..7502    +  polyA_signal   SV40 poly(A) signal: SV40 polyadenylation signal
   7575..7591    -  protein_bind   lac operator: The lac repressor binds to the lac operator to inhibit transcription in E. coli. This inhibition can be relieved by adding lactose or isopropyl-β-D-thiogalactopyranoside (IPTG). lac repressor encoded by lacI
   7599..7629    -  promoter       lac promoter: promoter for the E. coli lac operon
   7644..7665    -  protein_bind   CAP binding site: CAP binding activates transcription in the presence of cAMP. E. coli catabolite activator protein
   7678..7770    -  CDS            lacI (fragment): lac repressor; lacI; The lac repressor binds to the lac operator to inhibit transcription in E. coli. This inhibition can be relieved by adding lactose or isopropyl-β-D-thiogalactopyranoside (IPTG).
   7953..8541    -  rep_origin     ori: high-copy-number ColE1/pMB1/pBR322/pUC origin of replication
   8712..9572    -  CDS            AmpR: β-lactamase; bla; confers resistance to ampicillin, carbenicillin, and related antibiotics
   9573..9677    -  promoter       AmpR promoter: bla
>Addgene plasmid #73077 | pcDNA3.1_hE2F7mg_115mut | depositor full sequence | sequence record 134218 | pcDNA3.1_hE2F7mg_115mut sequence 9708 bps
GACGGATCGGGAGATCTCCCGATCCCCTATGGTCGACTCTCAGTACAATCTGCTCTGATGCCGCATAGTT
AAGCCAGTATCTGCTCCCTGCTTGTGTGTTGGAGGTCGCTGAGTAGTGCGCGAGCAAAATTTAAGCTACA
ACAAGGCAAGGCTTGACCGACAATTGCATGAAGAATCTGCTTAGGGTTAGGCGTTTTGCGCTGCTTCGCG
ATGTACGGGCCAGATATACGCGTTGACATTGATTATTGACTAGTTATTAATAGTAATCAATTACGGGGTC
ATTAGTTCATAGCCCATATATGGAGTTCCGCGTTACATAACTTACGGTAAATGGCCCGCCTGGCTGACCG
CCCAACGACCCCCGCCCATTGACGTCAATAATGACGTATGTTCCCATAGTAACGCCAATAGGGACTTTCC
ATTGACGTCAATGGGTGGACTATTTACGGTAAACTGCCCACTTGGCAGTACATCAAGTGTATCATATGCC
AAGTACGCCCCCTATTGACGTCAATGACGGTAAATGGCCCGCCTGGCATTATGCCCAGTACATGACCTTA
TGGGACTTTCCTACTTGGCAGTACATCTACGTATTAGTCATCGCTATTACCATGGTGATGCGGTTTTGGC
AGTACATCAATGGGCGTGGATAGCGGTTTGACTCACGGGGATTTCCAAGTCTCCACCCCATTGACGTCAA
TGGGAGTTTGTTTTGGCACCAAAATCAACGGGACTTTCCAAAATGTCGTAACAACTCCGCCCCATTGACG
CAAATGGGCGGTAGGCGTGTACGGTGGGAGGTCTATATAAGCAGAGCTCTCTGGCTAACTAGAGAACCCA
CTGCTTACTGGCTTATCGAAATTAATACGACTCACTATAGGGAGACCCAAGCTGGCTAGTTAAGCTTGGT
ACCGAGCTCGGATCCACTAGTCCAGTGTGGTGGAATTGCCCTTAAACCCTCAGATTCCACAGACCTTGCC
TCTCCCAAGACTATGGGTAACAGGGCATCTATACCCCTCAAAGACATTCATGTGAATGGCCAACTCCCTG
CTGCAGAAGAGATTTCAGGAAAGGCAACAGCAAACTCTCTTGTTTCTTCTGAGTGGGGAAATCCTTCAAG
AAATACAGATGTTGAAAAGCCTTCAAAAGAAAATGAAAGCACCAAAGAGCCTTCTTTGCTACAATATCTT
TGTGTGCAGTCTCCTGCAGGTAAGGGATGTCATCATGTCTTAGAGTCCCTTGCGGCAGTCAGATCAAGAA
TTGGATTTTTAAATTTTTGTCTGTGTCACCTGACCCAAAGTGGCTTATTGATGTGCCTGAGTCATTTTAC
TCTTAGCCCCTTTGTTTTCTCCATCTATAAATGAAGGGAGAAGCTGCTTCTACTTTCACCAACTTCAGGA
GTAATGGGAAAATAATTGAGGCAGGTGATTCAAAAAAAATACATTAAACATTATTTGGTGAAAAAGCACG
GTAATTCAGCTGAGTCTAGCATTGGTTTAGTATAATAGTGTGAACCTGTTGGCCATTGCATGCAGCTAGT
GTTTTGAGGTCTTGAACATCTAGAGGTACTGAGTATATAGAATTGTGGCCAAGTGCCAGGTCTGGAGTAA
GAGGGCTTGACATTTAAAACCACTTATTATCTGCGTGAACTTAAGTATTCTTCATCCTCATTGGTTAAAC
AGCAGTAATAATAGCACCTGCTTCATATGGGTGCTGTGAAAATTGAATTAAATTTAATAAGATAATACAT
CTAAAGCACTTAGAATAATAGCACCTGGCACTTAGTAAGACTCAATAAATGCTGTTACTATTTTGTATTA
AAGCCGAAATACAGATGCCAGATTTTAAAAATATGTACTTTGTACATAAAGCTGCTCTTGATGCAAAGAT
ATCTAAATTGATTTTCCTCAATTCCTTGTTGGCTTAAGCCTAACCTGCTAGAACAGGTTAGGTTAGTATT
TATGATTATTCACTTATCTAGAAAAAATTCTTTATTTCTTTAGTAAGTATCTTTTAGTGCTTTCTCTAAG
CACTGAGTATTGGGGATACACAAATGAACAAAAATAGATTCAGCCCCTGCTGAATGAAAATTACAGCCCA
GCACAGGGGTTTTTAACTTTTTCTGTGCCATGGACCTTTTGGCAGTCTGGTGAAGGCCATGAATTCCTCC
TCAGAATGTTACGGATGCATAGAATTAAATACATGGGATTACAAAGGAAGCCAATTATATTGAATGCAAC
TAGAAAAATCATTTTTAAAATTACTGATAGTAATAAAAAGACCTGGCAGCAAGCCCAATAGTGTCAAAAT
TTCCAAGTTGTGATGAGCTTAACAGTATATTAAGAAATCTGTAATAGGTTTAATGTAATATGCACATATC
TGTACTATTTCCTAATGACAAAGTCAAGGTACTGTTAAAATTGTTAATTTGTTGCCTGTGATAATTGAGG
GAAATAAAAATTTTCAGTTAGGAACTTATAAAGATATTTTGGCCAGGCACAGTGGCTCATGCCTGTAATC
TCAGCACTTTGGGAGGCTGAGGTAGGAAGATCACTTGAGCCCAGGAGTTTGACACCAGCCGGGCAACATA
GGAAGAACCTGTTTCTACAAAAAATAAAAAAAAATTAGCTGGGTGTGGTGGCATGCTTGTGGTCCCAGCT
ACTCTGCAGACTGAAATGGGACGACTGCTTGAGCCCAGGAGGGTGAGGCTACAGTAAGCCATGATCACAC
CACTGCACTCCAGCCTGGGTAACAGAGCAAGACTGGGTCTCAAAACAAAACAACAAAAAATAAGTAAATA
AATAAAAATAAAGATGTAATCTTTCCCATCTAAGCTTTTTGCCTTCTCAGTTTGGGTTCAGTGGAACTCA
TGTTAAAAACTTCACAGGCACCAACTAAATGATCACACAGATAAATGTGGGATTACAATCTTGGCCACAG
CTGTGAAGGAGCAGGGTGTGGGCTGTTTGGCCTGGTCAGCTGGGGGAAGGTCTCATCATTCATTGATTTA
TTGTGGACTCCCGTTTGAAAGGGCCATGACAAATGTGAGCTTGAATGATATCCTCATGATGACATATATT
GATTTTCGCCTGTTCTGCTTTTCTTTCAGGATTAAATGGTTTCAATGTACTTTTATCTGGCAGTCAAACC
CCCCCTACTGTGGGCCCGTCCTCAGGTCAGCTGCCGTCTTTCAGTGTCCCTTGCATGGTCTTACCATCTC
CACCTCTGGGCCCTTTTCCTGTTCTCTATTCTCCTGCAATGCCGGGCCCGGTTTCTTCTACTCTTGGTGC
TCTCCCAAACACAGGACCTGTGAATTTCAGCTTGCCTGGCCTTGGATCAATAGCCCAGCTTCTCGTCGGC
CCCACAGCTGTGGTTAATCCAAAGTCGTCCACACTCCCTTCTGCAGACCCTCAGCTTCAGAGTCAGCCCT
CACTAAACCTAAGTCCAGTGATGTCAAGGTCACACAGTGTCGTCCAACAACCTGAGTCCCCCGTTTACGT
GGGACATCCTAGCCAGCGTAATCCTATTGAGCATAGGTGAGGCCTCGTACGAAGTTTCCTGAAGACACTG
TCACTCTGGGAAGGGGTATGCCTGTGTTTAGCTTTCATTTTAGCCACATGACTGCCGGACAGAGGCACTA
GGTCAGGCTCCACCTGGCTTCCGTTGTAGACCTAGAGTTATCTGCTCCTTTTATAAAGCACTGAGACATG
AGGTGAGAGATCCTGTGCTTTAAAGACAAAAATGTATGTTTTTAGTTGTCATTCTGTTTCTTATAATTAG
AGGGACCTGTTTTAGGCATAGTTCGGGGGGATTTTTGAGGAATGCTAAATATTTTTATTATTTTGGTGAT
CTTCAAGCTTTTATTTCACTAGGTCAATAAAAGAAGCTACCCTAAATTTTAATTATACAGCTATAAAAAC
AATCAAAGGAAACAGAAGTCTTGATAGTAACTCAGAGATTCTTAGCCTGTCAGTCATTTCTTAAGATGTG
ATGTTTAGAGACTGTGTGTGTGTATAATGTCTGTATGTATATACATCTATAATACATAGATGTATATACA
TCTATACATACGCAGAAAACATACAAATATACACAAAGATACGTTATCAATATAAGTTAATGAGTCTATA
TTTGTCCCCCAACCTCCATTTGTAGTTCAAGTATTCGTTGAATTCCTATTACACATTAGGTTGTTCACAG
TGATTACTTACTCTCCCAGACAAAGAATTATGTTTAGCCAAAAATATTTTAGACAAGTTATTCAGAGGCT
CAAAAGTTTGCGAGACATTGAAATGAACATGTTAGGTTTGAAACAAGATGATTATAGCATAACATAGAAT
TTTCTATCACCATGTGCCAGGCACCGATCTAGGCAGTGAAGATAGAGCAGTGAACCAGTGAACAAGATAA
TGGTCCCTGCCATTTTATGGCACATTAAGGGAATAAATATTTAACATTTAACATTAGGGGATAAATATTA
GCAAGTAAAGAGAAAGAGCCAACACACAAACCATGTTGGCCTCACATGCTCTAAAGTGCTTTACAATTAT
CTTATTTAATTCCTACAACCTTGTGAAGTCAGTAATTTTACCATCGCCGTTGGATGGAGGAAGAAACTGA
GGGACAGGTTGCTTAAGTAACTTGTCCACAGTGGCAGAGCCCAGTCCCTGGCTCCAGATACCAAAGATAC
CTCTTTGGTAGACTGCCTTTCTGCACCCAAAACAACAAATATGAATTTAATTTTCAGTTGTGGTAAGCAG
GGGAGACAAACGGGGTAAGTGTGATAAGAAAGCAAAGAAGAAGGAACGCCTGCCTTGGGATCCTAACACA
CAGGTCAAGAAAGGGCTGCCTTTCTACTCAGAGATCAGAAACAATATGACTTCACTTCTGTTTTTTCTTT
TTTCTTTTTTCAGTCACCAGTTCCAGTGACCCCCAAGAGCATCCAACGCACACATCGTGAGACGTTTTTC
AAGACACCCGGCAGCCTTGGAGACCCTGTCCTGAAGAGAAGAGAAAGGAACCAGTCACGAAACACCAGCT
CGGCCCAGAGGAGACTAGAAATCCCCAGCGGCGGCGCTGACTAACCTGCCGCTTTGCCAGGTGGGGGTGG
GATCAAACGCCCTGAGAGTCCCGGATGTAAGGGCAATTCTGCAGATATCCAGCACAGTGGCGGCCGCTCG
AGTCTAGAGGGCCCGCGGTTCGAAGGTAAGCCTATCCCTAACCCTCTCCTCGGTCTCGATTCTACGCGTA
CCGGTCATCATCACCATCACCATTGAGTTTAAACCCGCTGATCAGCCTCGACTGTGCCTTCTAGTTGCCA
GCCATCTGTTGTTTGCCCCTCCCCCGTGCCTTCCTTGACCCTGGAAGGTGCCACTCCCACTGTCCTTTCC
TAATAAAATGAGGAAATTGCATCGCATTGTCTGAGTAGGTGTCATTCTATTCTGGGGGGTGGGGTGGGGC
AGGACAGCAAGGGGGAGGATTGGGAAGACAATAGCAGGCATGCTGGGGATGCGGTGGGCTCTATGGCTTC
TGAGGCGGAAAGAACCAGCTGGGGCTCTAGGGGGTATCCCC
[124 nt withheld, positions 5572-5695]
C
[32 nt withheld, positions 5697-5728]
CA
[57 nt withheld, positions 5731-5787]
A
[49 nt withheld, positions 5789-5837]
CCTTTGACGTTGGAGTCCACGTTCTTT
[37 nt withheld, positions 5865-5901]
ACCCTATCTCGGTCTATTCTTTTGATTTATAAGGGATTTTGGGGATTTCGGCCTATTGGTTAAAAAATGA
GCTGATTTAACAAAAATTTAACGCGAATTAATTCTGTGGAATGTGTGTCAGTTAGGGTGTGGAAAGTCCC
CAGGCTCCCCAGGCAGGCAGAAGTATGCAAAGCATGCATCTCAATTAGTCAGCAACCAGGTGTGGAAAGT
CCCCAGGCTCCCCAGCAGGCAGAAGTATGCAAAGCATGCATCTCAATTAGTCAGCAACCATAGTCCCGCC
CCTAACTCCGCCCATCCCGCCCCTAACTCCGCCCAGTTCCGCCCATTCTCCGCCCCATGGCTGACTAATT
TTTTTTATTTATGCAGAGGCCGAGGCCGCCTCTGCCTCTGAGCTATTCCAGAAGTAGTGAGGAGGCTTTT
TTGGAGGCCTAGGCTTTTGCAAAAAGCTCCCGGGAGCTTGTATATCCATTTTCGGATCTGATCAAGAGAC
AGGATGAGGATCGTTTCGCATGATTGAACAAGATGGATTGCACGCAGGTTCTCCGGCCGCTTGGGTGGAG
AGGCTATTCGGCTATGACTGGGCACAACAGACAATCGGCTGCTCTGATGCCGCCGTGTTCCGGCTGTCAG
CGCAGGGGCGCCCGGTTCTTTTTGTCAAGACCGACCTGTCCGGTGCCCTGAATGAACTGCAGGACGAGGC
AGCGCGGCTATCGTGGCTGGCCACGACGGGCGTTCCTTGCGCAGCTGTGCTCGACGTTGTCACTGAAGCG
GGAAGGGACTGGCTGCTATTGGGCGAAGTGCCGGGGCAGGATCTCCTGTCATCTCACCTTGCTCCTGCCG
AGAAAGTATCCATCATGGCTGATGCAATGCGGCGGCTGCATACGCTTGATCCGGCTACCTGCCCATTCGA
CCACCAAGCGAAACATCGCATCGAGCGAGCACGTACTCGGATGGAAGCCGGTCTTGTCGATCAGGATGAT
CTGGACGAAGAGCATCAGGGGCTCGCGCCAGCCGAACTGTTCGCCAGGCTCAAGGCGCGCATGCCCGACG
GCGAGGATCTCGTCGTGACCCATGGCGATGCCTGCTTGCCGAATATCATGGTGGAAAATGGCCGCTTTTC
TGGATTCATCGACTGTGGCCGGCTGGGTGTGGCGGACCGCTATCAGGACATAGCGTTGGCTACCCGTGAT
ATTGCTGAAGAGCTTGGCGGCGAATGGGCTGACCGCTTCCTCGTGCTTTACGGTATCGCCGCTCCCGATT
CGCAGCGCATCGCCTTCTATCGCCTTCTTGACGAGTTCTTCTGAGCGGGACTCTGGGGTTCGCGAAATGA
CCGACCAAGCGACGCCCAACCTGCCATCACGAGATTTCGATTCCACCGCCGCCTTCTATGAAAGGTTGGG
CTTCGGAATCGTTTTCCGGGACGCCGGCTGGATGATCCTCCAGCGCGGGGATCTCATGCTGGAGTTCTTC
GCCCACCCCAACTTGTTTATTGCAGCTTATAATGGTTACAAATAAAGCAATAGCATCACAAATTTCACAA
ATAAAGCATTTTTTTCACTGCATTCTAGTTGTGGTTTGTCCAAACTCATCAATGTATCTTATCATGTCTG
TATACCGTCGACCTCTAGCTAGAGCTTGGCGTAATCATGGTCATAGCTGTTTCCTGTGTGAAATTGTTAT
CCGCTCACAATTCCACACAACATACGAGCCGGAAGCATAAAGTGTAAAGCCTGGGGTGCCTAATGAGTGA
GCTAACTCACATTAATTGCGTTGCGCTCACTGCCCGCTTTCCAGTCGGGAAACCTGTCGTGCCAGCTGCA
TTAATGAATCGGCCAACGCGCGGGGAGAGGCGGTTTGCGTATTGGGCGCTCTTCCGCTTCCTCGCTCACT
GACTCGCTGCGCTCGGTCGTTCGGCTGCGGCGAGCGGTATCAGCTCACTCAAAGGCGGTAATACGGTTAT
CCACAGAATCAGGGGATAACGCAGGAAAGAACATGTGAGCAAAAGGCCAGCAAAAGGCCAGGAACCGTAA
AAAGGCCGCGTTGCTGGCGTTTTTCCATAGGCTCCGCCCCCCTGACGAGCATCACAAAAATCGACGCTCA
AGTCAGAGGTGGCGAAACCCGACAGGACTATAAAGATACCAGGCGTTTCCCCCTGGAAGCTCCCTCGTGC
GCTCTCCTGTTCCGACCCTGCCGCTTACCGGATACCTGTCCGCCTTTCTCCCTTCGGGAAGCGTGGCGCT
TTCTCAATGCTCACGCTGTAGGTATCTCAGTTCGGTGTAGGTCGTTCGCTCCAAGCTGGGCTGTGTGCAC
GAACCCCCCGTTCAGCCCGACCGCTGCGCCTTATCCGGTAACTATCGTCTTGAGTCCAACCCGGTAAGAC
ACGACTTATCGCCACTGGCAGCAGCCACTGGTAACAGGATTAGCAGAGCGAGGTATGTAGGCGGTGCTAC
AGAGTTCTTGAAGTGGTGGCCTAACTACGGCTACACTAGAAGGACAGTATTTGGTATCTGCGCTCTGCTG
AAGCCAGTTACCTTCGGAAAAAGAGTTGGTAGCTCTTGATCCGGCAAACAAACCACCGCTGGTAGCGGTG
GTTTTTTTGTTTGCAAGCAGCAGATTACGCGCAGAAAAAAAGGATCTCAAGAAGATCCTTTGATCTTTTC
TACGGGGTCTGACGCTCAGTGGAACGAAAACTCACGTTAAGGGATTTTGGTCATGAGATTATCAAAAAGG
ATCTTCACCTAGATCCTTTTAAATTAAAAATGAAGTTTTAAATCAATCTAAAGTATATATGAGTAAACTT
GGTCTGACAGTTACCAATGCTTAATCAGTGAGGCACCTATCTCAGCGATCTGTCTATTTCGTTCATCCAT
AGTTGCCTGACTCCCCGTCGTGTAGATAACTACGATACGGGAGGGCTTACCATCTGGCCCCAGTGCTGCA
ATGATACCGCGAGACCCACGCTCACCGGCTCCAGATTTATCAGCAATAAACCAGCCAGCCGGAAGGGCCG
AGCGCAGAAGTGGTCCTGCAACTTTATCCGCCTCCATCCAGTCTATTAATTGTTGCCGGGAAGCTAGAGT
AAGTAGTTCGCCAGTTAATAGTTTGCGCAACGTTGTTGCCATTGCTACAGGCATCGTGGTGTCACGCTCG
TCGTTTGGTATGGCTTCATTCAGCTCCGGTTCCCAACGATCAAGGCGAGTTACATGATCCCCCATGTTGT
GCAAAAAAGCGGTTAGCTCCTTCGGTCCTCCGATCGTTGTCAGAAGTAAGTTGGCCGCAGTGTTATCACT
CATGGTTATGGCAGCACTGCATAATTCTCTTACTGTCATGCCATCCGTAAGATGCTTTTCTGTGACTGGT
GAGTACTCAACCAAGTCATTCTGAGAATAGTGTATGCGGCGACCGAGTTGCTCTTGCCCGGCGTCAATAC
GGGATAATACCGCGCCACATAGCAGAACTTTAAAAGTGCTCATCATTGGAAAACGTTCTTCGGGGCGAAA
ACTCTCAAGGATCTTACCGCTGTTGAGATCCAGTTCGATGTAACCCACTCGTGCACCCAACTGATCTTCA
GCATCTTTTACTTTCACCAGCGTTTCTGGGTGAGCAAAAACAGGAAGGCAAAATGCCGCAAAAAAGGGAA
TAAGGGCGACACGGAAATGTTGAATACTCATACTCTTCCTTTTTCAATATTATTGAAGCATTTATCAGGG
TTATTGTCTCATGAGCGGATACATATTTGAATGTATTTAGAAAAATAAACAAATAGGGGTTCCGCGCACA
TTTCCCCGAAAAGTGCCACCTGACGTC
