>Addgene plasmid #73077 | pcDNA3.1_hE2F7mg_115mut | addgene partial sequence | sequence record 137729 | CMV-F 5'-CGCAAATGGGCGGTAGGCGTG-3'
GAGCTCTCTGGCTACTAGAGAACCCACTGCTTACTGGCTTATCGAAATTAATACGACTCACTATAGGGAG
ACCCAAGCTGGCTAGTTAAGCTTGGTACCGAGCTCGGATCCACTAGTCCAGTGTGGTGGAATTGCCCTTA
AACCCTCAGATTCCACAGACCTTGCCTCTCCCAAGACTATGGGTAACAGGGCATCTATACCCCTCAAAGA
CATTCATGTGAATGGCCAACTCCCTGCTGCAGAAGAGATTTCAGGAAAGGCAACAGCAAACTCTCTTGTT
TCTTCTGAGTGGGGAAATCCTTCAAGAAATACAGATGTTGAAAAGCCTTCAAAAGAAAATGAAAGCACCA
AAGAGCCTTCTTTGCTACAATATCTTTGTGTGCAGTCTCCTGCAGGTAAGGGATGTCATCATGTCTTAGA
GTCCCTTGCGGCAGTCAGATCAAGAATTGGATTTTTAAATTTTTGTCTGTGTCACCTGACCCAAAGTGGC
TTATTGATGTGCCTGAGTCATTTTACTCTTAGCCCCTTTGTTTTCTCCATCTATAAATGAAGGGAGAAGC
TGCTTCTACTTTCACCAACTTCAGGAGTAATGGGAAAATAATTGAGGCAGGTGATTCAAAAAAAATACAT
TAAACATTATTTGGTGAAAAAGCACGGTAATTCAGCTGAATCTAGCATTGGTTTAGTATAATAGTGTGAA
CCTGTTGGCCATTGCATGCAGCTAGTGTTTTGAGGTCTTGAACATCTAGAGGTACTGAGTATATAGAATT
GTGGCCAAGTGCCAGGTCTGGAGTAAGAGGGCTTGACATTTAAAACCACTTATTATCTGCGTGAACTTAA
GTATTCTTCATCCTCATTGG
