>Addgene plasmid #73077 | pcDNA3.1_hE2F7mg_115mut | addgene partial sequence | sequence record 138520 | BGH-rev 5'-TAGAAGGCACAGTCGAGG-3'
GGTGATGGTGATGATGACCGGTACGCGTAGAATCGAGACCGAGGAGAGGGTTAGGGATAGGCTTACCTTC
GAACCGCGGGCCCTCTAGACTCGAGCGGCCGCCACTGTGCTGGATATCTGCAGAATTGCCCTTACATCCG
GGACTCTCAGGGCGTTTGATCCCACCCCCACCTGGCAAAGCGGCAGGTTAGTCAGCGCCGCCGCTGGGGA
TTTCTAGTCTCCTCTGGGCCGAGCTGGTGTTTCGTGACTGGTTCCTTTCTCTTCTCTTCAGGACAGGGTC
TCCAAGGCTGCCGGGTGTCTTGAAAAACGTCTCACGATGTGTGCGTTGGATGCTCTTGGGGGTCACTGGA
ACTGGTGACTGAAAAAAGAAAAAAGAAAAAACAGAAGTGAAGTCATATTGTTTCTGATCTCTGAGTAGAA
AGGCAGCCCTTTCTTGACCTGTGTGTTAGGATCCCAAGGCAGGCGTTCCTTCTTCTTTGCTTTCTTATCA
CACTTACCCCGTTTGTCTCCCCTGCTTACCACAACTGAAAATTAAATTCATATTTGTTGTTTTGGGTGCA
GAAAGGCAGTCTACCAAAGAGGTATCTTTGGTATCTGGAGCCAGGGACTGGGCTCTGCCACTGTGGACAA
GTTACTTAAGCAACCTGTCCCTCAGTTTCTTCCTCCATCCAACGGCGATGGTAAAATTACTGACTTCACA
AGGTTGTAGGAATTAAATAAGATAATTGTAAAGCACTTTAGAGCATGTGAGGCCAACATGGTTTGTGTGT
TGGCTCTTTCTCTTTACTTGCTAA
